Addgene plasmid #85699: pAc-HT-Dmp53KRKR
Purpose: expression of Drosophila p53 KRKR mutant in Drosophila cells
Depositing lab: Licio Collavin & Giannino Del Sal. Depositing organization: Universita degli Studi di Trieste. Publication: Modification of Drosophila p53 by SUMO modulates its transactivation and pro-apoptotic functions. Mauri F, McNamee LM, Lunardi A, Chiacchiera F, Del Sal G, Brodsky MH, Collavin L. J Biol Chem. 2008 Jul 25. 283(30):20848-56. 10.1074/jbc.M710186200 PubMed 18492669.
Backbone
  Vector backbone: pAc5.1/V5 HIS A
  Backbone manufacturer: ThermoFisher
  Backbone size w/o insert (bp): 5400
  Vector type: Insect Expression
Growth in bacteria
  Bacterial resistance: Ampicillin, 100 μg/mL
  Growth temperature: 37°C
  Growth strain: DH5alpha
  Copy number: Unknown
Gene/Insert
  Gene/Insert name: Dmp53
  Species: D. melanogaster (fly)
  Insert size (bp): 1200
  Mutation: K26R K302R
  Entrez Gene: p53 (a.k.a. Dmel_CG33336, CG10873, CG31325, CG33336, D-p53, DMP53, Dm-P53, DmP53, Dmel\CG33336, Dmp53, Dp53, P53, dmP53, dmp53, dp53, prac)
  Promoter: Ac5
  Tag / fusion protein: His (N terminal on insert)
  Cloning method: Restriction Enzyme; 5′ cloning site EcoRV (destroyed during cloning); 3′ cloning site AscI (unknown if destroyed)
  Sequencing primers: 5′ AC5; 3′ EBV-rev
Terms and licenses: Academic/Nonprofit Terms; Industry Terms: Not Available to Industry
How to cite: pAc-HT-Dmp53KRKR was a gift from Licio Collavin & Giannino Del Sal (Addgene plasmid # 85699 ; http://n2t.net/addgene:85699 ; RRID:Addgene_85699)
