[The description below was written by a language model from this plasmid's Addgene catalogue record.]
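Description:
pAc-HT-Dmp53KRKR is an insect expression plasmid built on the commercial pAc5.1/V5-His A backbone (about 5.4 kb without insert) and intended for expressing a mutant form of Drosophila p53 in cultured Drosophila cells. It is propagated in E. coli under ampicillin selection. The record gives no feature table, so the bacterial origin, the polyadenylation signal and any other backbone elements are not itemised, and no marker for selection in insect cells is listed.

The payload is an approximately 1.2 kb Drosophila melanogaster p53 (Dmp53) coding sequence placed under the Ac5 promoter, the Drosophila actin 5C promoter, which gives strong constitutive expression in fly cell lines. The protein carries an N-terminal His tag, useful for detection or for metal-affinity purification. Whether the backbone's C-terminal V5/His tags are read through is not stated. The insert was introduced by restriction cloning between EcoRV, which was destroyed in the process, and AscI.

The "KRKR" designation refers to two lysine-to-arginine substitutions, K26R and K302R. Arginine preserves the positive charge but cannot serve as an acceptor for lysine-directed modifications. The associated publication concerns SUMO modification of Drosophila p53 and its effect on transactivation and pro-apoptotic activity, so these residues are presumably the candidate SUMO acceptor sites, although the record does not say so explicitly. The construct is therefore suited for comparison with wild-type Dmp53 in transfected Drosophila cells, to test how loss of modification at these lysines affects p53 function.
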