>Addgene plasmid #85699 | pAc-HT-Dmp53KRKR | addgene partial sequence | sequence record 168494 | AC5 5'-ACACAAAGCCGCTCCATCAG-3'
GATCGGGGTACCTACTAGTCCAGTGTGGTGGAATTCTGCAGATGATCCATGGCTCGAGGATCACACCATC
ACCATCACCATGCTAGAGGTTCTCAGCATCATCACCACCATGCAGGCCGGCCGTATATATCACAGCCAAT
GTCGTGGCACAAAGAAAGCACTGATTCCGAGGATGACTCCACGGAGGTCGATATCAGGGAGGATATTCCG
AAAACGGTGGAGGTATCGGGATCGGAATTGACCACGGAACCCATGGCCTTCTTGCAGGGATTAAACTCCG
GGAATCTGATGCAGTTCAGCCAGCAATCCGTGCTGCGCGAAATGATGCTGCAGGACATTCAGATCCAGGC
GAACACGCTGCCCAAGCTAGAGAATCACAACATCGGTGGTTATTGCTTCAGCATGGTTCTGGATGAGCCG
CCCAAGTCTCTTTGGATGTACTCGATTCCGCTGAACAAGCTCTACATCCGGATGAACAAGGCCTTCAACG
TGGACGTTCAGTTCAAGTCTAAAATGCCCATCCAACCACTTAATTTGCGTGTGTTCCTTTGCTTCTCCAA
TGATGTGAGTGCTCCCGTGGTCCGCTGTCAAAATCACCTTAGCGTTGAGCCTTTGACGGCCAATAACGCA
AAAATGCGCGAGAGCTTGCTGCGCAGCGAGAATCCCAACAGTGTATATTGTGGAAATGCTCAGGGCAAGG
GAATTTCCGAGCGTTTTTCCGTTGTAGTCCCCCTGAACATGAGCCGGTCTGTAACCCGCAGTGGGCTCAC
GCGCCAGACCCTGGCCTTCAAGTTCGTCTGCCAAAACTCGTGTATCGGGCGAAA
