>Addgene plasmid #85699 | pAc-HT-Dmp53KRKR | addgene partial sequence | sequence record 168495 | EBV-rev 5'-GTGGTTTGTCCAAACTCATC-3'
CGATCGAGGCTGATCAGCGAGCTCAGGCCTTAGAAGGCACAGTCGAGGCTGATCAGCGGGTTTAAACTCA
ATGGTGATGGTGATGATGACCGGTACGCGTAGAATCGAGACCGAGGAGAGGGTTAGGGATAGGCTTACCT
TCGAAGGGCCCTCTAGAGGCGCGCCTTATCATGGCAGCTCGTAGGCACGTTTCTTAAGGCTCAGCAATTT
GTTGGCATGGCGACGTAGATTCTCTTGGTTGGGATTGCGCAGGACTTCAGCCGCCGCCTCCTTAATCATG
CCCTCGATGCTCTGCAGCAGCCATTCCTTATTGGGGCACGTAATAGCCAGACGGTAATCGCCATCCGGTG
TCCGCGACACGTTCCACTCTGCGGCGGAGTCGTCGCAGTCTCGGCTATCATTGCTCTCCGTGTCCTCCGT
CCTTATAGCAATGCACCGACGCACCTTGGACGGCTCATCTTCTTCAGCGGCTTCCGGCACGGACTTGCGC
TTCTTGCTATTGAGCTGGCGTTCGTCTTGGATGCGATCCCGCTTGGGGCACGTACATATTTTAACATGTA
TAACATGCTGTCCCACGATATCGCCGCATGCTTTCTCCAGGCAGAAGACTAAGGAAGTTTCTTTTCGCCC
GATACACGAGTTTTGGCAGACGAACTTGAAGGCCAGGGTCTGGCGCGTGAGCCCACTGCGGGTTACAGAC
CGGCTCATGTTCAGGGGGACTACAACGGAAAAACGCTCGGAAATTCCCTTGCCCTGAGCATTTCCACAAT
ATACACTGTTGGGATTCTCGCTGCGCAGCAAGCTCTCGCGCATTT
